Addgene plasmid #203834: pGL4.11_Nued2_E5
Purpose: Luciferase reporter plasmid for Igf1 enhancer 5
Depositing lab: Ivo Spiegel. Depositing organization: Weizmann Institute of Science. Publication: Single genomic enhancers drive experience-dependent GABAergic plasticity to maintain sensory processing in the adult cortex. Roethler O, Zohar E, Cohen-Kashi Malina K, Bitan L, Gabel HW, Spiegel I. Neuron. 2023 Jun 20:S0896-6273(23)00399-9. doi: 10.1016/j.neuron.2023.05.026. PubMed 37354902.
Backbone
  Vector backbone: pGL4.11_Nued2
  Vector type: Mammalian Expression
Growth in bacteria
  Bacterial resistance: Ampicillin, 100 μg/mL
  Growth temperature: 37°C
  Growth strain: DH5alpha
  Copy number: High Copy
Gene/Insert
  Gene/Insert name: E5
  Species: M. musculus (mouse)
  Entrez Gene: Igf1 (a.k.a. C730016P09Rik, Igf-1, Igf-I)
  Cloning method: Restriction Enzyme; 5′ cloning site unknown (unknown if destroyed)
Terms and licenses: Academic/Nonprofit Terms; Industry Terms: Not Available to Industry
How to cite: pGL4.11_Nued2_E5 was a gift from Ivo Spiegel (Addgene plasmid # 203834 ; http://n2t.net/addgene:203834 ; RRID:Addgene_203834)
