[The description below was written by a language model from this plasmid's Addgene catalogue record and pLannotate feature annotations shown in this document.]
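Description:
pGL4.11_Nued2_E5 is a mammalian luciferase reporter plasmid built to test the activity of enhancer 5 (E5) of the mouse Igf1 locus. It derives from a backbone recorded as pGL4.11_Nued2, a modified pGL4.11-type vector, and is propagated in E. coli as a high-copy plasmid through a ColE1/pUC-type origin, with selection by ampicillin via the β-lactamase gene. The sequenced construct is about 8.4 kb.

The reporter is the synthetic luc2 version of firefly luciferase, followed directly by a codon-optimized PEST degradation sequence from mouse ornithine decarboxylase. This destabilizes the enzyme so that the luminescence signal tracks changes in transcription more closely than a stable luciferase would. An SV40 polyadenylation signal lies downstream of the reporter. Upstream of the cloning region sit a synthetic poly(A) signal and an RNA polymerase II transcriptional pause site from the human α2-globin gene, standard elements that limit read-through transcription from the backbone and so reduce background. Small annotated fragments of SV40 large T antigen and a tetracycline-resistance gene appear to be incidental matches rather than functional parts.

The roughly 4 kb stretch between the pause site and the start of luc2 carries no automated annotation. It presumably holds the mouse E5 enhancer insert and whatever promoter element "Nued2" denotes, but the record does not define that element, state which promoter drives luciferase, or give the size of the insert or the cloning sites. The plasmid is intended for transfection-based reporter assays that measure the regulatory activity of this Igf1 enhancer, in the context of work on experience-dependent gene regulation in cortical neurons.
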