Features (pLannotate 1.2.2; 10 found; start..end, strand, type, name):
    371..490     +  CDS            hPEST: PEST degradation sequence from mouse ornithine decarboxylase human codon-optimized
    542..663     -  polyA_signal   SV40 poly(A) signal: SV40 polyadenylation signal
    686..754     -  CDS            large T antigen (fragment): large T antigen from SV40 (simian virus 40)
    770..902     +  CDS            TcR (fragment): tetracycline efflux protein; tet; confers resistance to tetracycline
   1082..1670    -  rep_origin     ori: high-copy-number ColE1/pMB1/pBR322/pUC origin of replication
   1870..2730    -  CDS            AmpR: β-lactamase confers resistance to ampicillin, carbenicillin, and related antibiotics
   2731..2772    -  promoter       AmpR promoter (fragment): bla
   2835..2883    +  polyA_signal   poly(A) signal: synthetic polyadenylation signal
   2897..2988    +  misc_feature   pause site: RNA polymerase II transcriptional pause signal from the human α2 globin gene
   7129..367     +  CDS            luciferase (across the origin): firefly luciferase synthetic luc2 version of the luciferase gene
>Addgene plasmid #203834 | pGL4.11_Nued2_E5 | addgene full sequence | sequence record 403382 | Addgene NGS Result
GGACGAGCACTTCTTCATCGTGGACCGGCTGAAGAGCCTGATCAAATACAAGGGCTACCAGGTAGCCCCA
GCCGAACTGGAGAGCATCCTGCTGCAACACCCCAACATCTTCGACGCCGGGGTCGCCGGCCTGCCCGACG
ACGATGCCGGCGAGCTGCCCGCCGCAGTCGTCGTGCTGGAACACGGTAAAACCATGACCGAGAAGGAGAT
CGTGGACTATGTGGCCAGCCAGGTTACAACCGCCAAGAAGCTGCGCGGTGGTGTTGTGTTCGTGGACGAG
GTGCCTAAAGGACTGACCGGCAAGTTGGACGCCCGCAAGATCCGCGAGATTCTCATTAAGGCCAAGAAGG
GCGGCAAGATCGCCGTGAATTCTCACGGCTTCCCTCCCGAGGTGGAGGAGCAGGCCGCCGGCACCCTGCC
CATGAGCTGCGCCCAGGAGAGCGGCATGGATAGACACCCTGCTGCTTGCGCCAGCGCCAGGATCAACGTC
TAAGGCCGCGACTCTAGAGTCGGGGCGGCCGGCCGCTTCGAGCAGACATGATAAGATACATTGATGAGTT
TGGACAAACCACAACTAGAATGCAGTGAAAAAAATGCTTTATTTGTGAAATTTGTGATGCTATTGCTTTA
TTTGTAACCATTATAAGCTGCAATAAACAAGTTAACAACAACAATTGCATTCATTTTATGTTTCAGGTTC
AGGGGGAGGTGTGGGAGGTTTTTTAAAGCAAGTAAAACCTCTACAAATGTGGTAAAATCGATAAGGATCC
GTCGACCGATGCCCTTGAGAGCCTTCAACCCAGTCAGCTCCTTCCGGTGGGCGCGGGGCATGACTATCGT
CGCCGCACTTATGACTGTCTTCTTTATCATGCAACTCGTAGGACAGGTGCCGGCAGCGCTCTTCCGCTTC
CTCGCTCACTGACTCGCTGCGCTCGGTCGTTCGGCTGCGGCGAGCGGTATCAGCTCACTCAAAGGCGGTA
ATACGGTTATCCACAGAATCAGGGGATAACGCAGGAAAGAACATGTGAGCAAAAGGCCAGCAAAAGGCCA
GGAACCGTAAAAAGGCCGCGTTGCTGGCGTTTTTCCATAGGCTCCGCCCCCCTGACGAGCATCACAAAAA
TCGACGCTCAAGTCAGAGGTGGCGAAACCCGACAGGACTATAAAGATACCAGGCGTTTCCCCCTGGAAGC
TCCCTCGTGCGCTCTCCTGTTCCGACCCTGCCGCTTACCGGATACCTGTCCGCCTTTCTCCCTTCGGGAA
GCGTGGCGCTTTCTCATAGCTCACGCTGTAGGTATCTCAGTTCGGTGTAGGTCGTTCGCTCCAAGCTGGG
CTGTGTGCACGAACCCCCCGTTCAGCCCGACCGCTGCGCCTTATCCGGTAACTATCGTCTTGAGTCCAAC
CCGGTAAGACACGACTTATCGCCACTGGCAGCAGCCACTGGTAACAGGATTAGCAGAGCGAGGTATGTAG
GCGGTGCTACAGAGTTCTTGAAGTGGTGGCCTAACTACGGCTACACTAGAAGAACAGTATTTGGTATCTG
CGCTCTGCTGAAGCCAGTTACCTTCGGAAAAAGAGTTGGTAGCTCTTGATCCGGCAAACAAACCACCGCT
GGTAGCGGTGGTTTTTTTGTTTGCAAGCAGCAGATTACGCGCAGAAAAAAAGGATCTCAAGAAGATCCTT
TGATCTTTTCTACGGGGTCTGACGCTCAGTGGAACGAAAACTCACGTTAAGGGATTTTGGTCATGAGATT
ATCAAAAAGGATCTTCACCTAGATCCTTTTAAATTAAAAATGAAGTTTTAAATCAATCTAAAGTATATAT
GAGTAAACTTGGTCTGACAGCGGCCGCAAATGCTAAACCACTGCAGTGGTTACCAGTGCTTGATCAGTGA
GGCACCGATCTCAGCGATCTGCCTATTTCGTTCGTCCATAGTGGCCTGACTCCCCGTCGTGTAGATCACT
ACGATTCGTGAGGGCTTACCATCAGGCCCCAGCGCAGCAATGATGCCGCGAGAGCCGCGTTCACCGGCCC
CCGATTTGTCAGCAATGAACCAGCCAGCAGGGAGGGCCGAGCGAAGAAGTGGTCCTGCTACTTTGTCCGC
CTCCATCCAGTCTATGAGCTGCTGTCGTGATGCTAGAGTAAGAAGTTCGCCAGTGAGTAGTTTCCGAAGA
GTTGTGGCCATTGCTACTGGCATCGTGGTATCACGCTCGTCGTTCGGTATGGCTTCGTTCAACTCTGGTT
CCCAGCGGTCAAGCCGGGTCACATGATCACCCATATTATGAAGAAATGCAGTCAGCTCCTTAGGGCCTCC
GATCGTTGTCAGAAGTAAGTTGGCCGCGGTGTTGTCGCTCATGGTAATGGCAGCACTACACAATTCTCTT
ACCGTCATGCCATCCGTAAGATGCTTTTCCGTGACCGGCGAGTACTCAACCAAGTCGTTTTGTGAGTAGT
GTATACGGCGACCAAGCTGCTCTTGCCCGGCGTCTATACGGGACAACACCGCGCCACATAGCAGTACTTT
GAAAGTGCTCATCATCGGGAATCGTTCTTCGGGGCGGAAAGACTCAAGGATCTTGCCGCTATTGAGATCC
AGTTCGATATAGCCCACTCTTGCACCCAGTTGATCTTCAGCATCTTTTACTTTCACCAGCGTTTCGGGGT
GTGCAAAAACAGGCAAGCAAAATGCCGCAAAGAAGGGAATGAGTGCGACACGAAAATGTTGGATGCTCAT
ACTCGTCCTTTTTCAATATTATTGAAGCATTTATCAGGGTTACTAGTACGTCTCTCAAGGATAAGTAAGT
AATATTAAGGTACGGGAGGTATTGGACAGGCCGCAATAAAATATCTTTATTTTCATTACATCTGTGTGTT
GGTTTTTTGTGTGAATCGATAGTACTAACATACGCTCTCCATCAAAACAAAACGAAACAAAACAAACTAG
CAAAATAGGCTGTCCCCAGTGCAAGTGCAGGTGCCAGAACATTTCTCTGGCCTAACTGGCCGGTACCTGA
GCTCGCTAGCTTCCTGGCTTGTAGTGACCTCGTCTATTGCTAGAAATCAGAAGGTACCACTGAGCCTTCA
TTTGTTTGGTGAAATCATGGAGTTACATTAACAAGCCGTTTCCCCAAACTATGGCTCTCTACCCACTTGT
AATACACCCGTGCACAGGAACATTTTCTGAAAGTCAATGTTTCCTATCACTTGCTCCAAAATTAAACCAG
AGATACATCATTCAGGAAGAAGCCAGATGCACTGAAGAAAGAAAAACCTGCTTTATCAGAAGGGGCAAGC
TTCTCTCACATCCCATAGCAATTTAAATTCATTTGCCGGAATGTTAAATACAACCAGTCTTTTAGTTGGG
TCCCTTCACATAAACACCAAGTTAGCATAAATGCAAAATAGTTCACATGATTAAATCTTTATAACACCAT
AATTTATCTTATGTACACACACACACACAGAGAAAGAGAGAGAGAGAGAGAGAGAGAGAGATCTTTTACT
TGCTGATACTTCTACATTTTTTCTGGAGTTCTCAACTCTCATCATCTCTCTAAGGAAGCTGGCTTGTATT
GCCCCAGACTCTTAGTGTATTTAGTTCTAAAGGATAGTATACAGAATAAAGGGAAATTTTAATTTTGTTT
TTAATAGGACCTATATAATTCAGGCCTAGCTCTGGTGGAGAGAAGGGGAGGAGAGGTCCATTAGCATTTA
TTGTGCACCTGCTTTATGCTAAACATGTCTGGAAACAGTGTCTCACACTCCCTCCTCTCCATCACTCATG
TGAGCAGCTCTTAGGCCAGTCAAGTTGAAACATAAGATTGACCATCACACCAGTTGAATCAACAAATGAC
ATTCACAATACTGTCTTCTACAGGTCACAGCAGATATCACTTATGTAAACACAACCATTGGTTTAGATGA
ATGTATCCACAGGGGCAAGGTTACTAGTAGTGAGCCTATACTTAACTATTAGCTGTTCTAAATAGTGTGA
GTCACACCATCTCTAGAAATAGACCAAACGAATCTTTGAACAGAGAAAAGATGATCTAAAAAGTTTATAT
ATATTATCCTGGCCAGCCTTGTAATAGGGCAAAAATGGACTGATCCTTGCACCGACCAGCTGTCCTTCTT
TACTCTTTCCTTTTAACAAATGCAAAGCTCATTCTAAAAGAAGCATTATACCAATTCAAAGCTTTTTTTT
TATCAAATCCCCATAATTATTTTAACTATGTAGCATAGTCTGCACACAGCCAGTGATTAAGCCAGACCAC
AATTAAAACAATCCCGTGAAGCTAATGACAAATGAGCTAGACAGACTGCTACCCCTTGCTTGGTGTCTGA
ATATGGTTCTATTCTTCAGACATCATTAAAAGCTTCCAACATATTTTTAAATCCCTGGCTGTCTGAGGAT
CGGTGGGGTCAGGGAAGAATGAGCGGGGACAAAGAATGGGAAGGAATCCTGAGTGAAATTTGGGCTGTTC
GGGGTAAGCTTTTCATCATGAAAGAAGAAAGTAACTAAAAATGCTTCTTCGGAAATTTTTTCCCCTCTTT
ACAAAAACTGTTGAATAGGAAAGTCAGATTGTTTGACTGAAGCTTTTTAGAAAGTAGAAAGCCGTAGATG
ATGTTTCCCCCATTTAGACAAAGTTCCTGTACCTCCCTAAGCGCGTTTAAACGTGTGGCGCGCCAGCTAG
TAACAGTTGGCATTGGGACTAGAAGGCCTCATTCCTAAACCAGCAGATTTTTCCATTGTACCAGGAAAAC
AAAACTGCAAATAGCATAAGTCCTCTGATTTTACTGTCTCCAGAGAAAATCATATCCTCAATGCCTGGGT
CTTTCCATCTGGAATTTGGCAACTCTGCTGATCCCTTCTCATAGTGGGAACTCTTGTAGGAAGTCTAAGA
GCAATTATTTTGGGGATATATGCTATTTTTATGTCTTCTTGTACATCACCTTCTTTGGTCAGGAGGAAAT
TAGAATTCTGGAAATACGTTTAATTATTAAAAGGACAAGCCTTGGCTTCAAGTAGTTGCAAATATGAATT
ATTAGTCCATGTCATGAAAGGGCTGGAGAACTACAAAGAAACAATGATAATCTATTTGTCACACCCAATT
AAGATCTGCCCTGGCCTGGGAGTAAAAGAGCATTAAATCTGTGAGTGGTAACTTCAAGCAGCATGTCTAT
ATTTGGGTAATTCTGAACATGCCTGGATTTGGTACCTTACAGCATCCTCTAAAAATGTACTACTTTAGAA
AGTGTTTTGAGATTTTGTTGCCTTCGTGATTGCAGTTTGTGTGTGTGTGTGTGTGTGGGGGGTGTTATTT
GAGCTTTTGAGTTTCCATGTAGCCAAAGAAAGAAAGTCTAGGAAGAAATGGTAGACTCAAGGTCAAATTC
AACAAGGGGAAACTTCTTTGTGGTGAGTCTAGACAACAAAGCCATTAGCCCAGTGTTCACCCCCCTGCCT
ACACCCTACCTTTTCCATTGATGAATATTCTTACCTGAGCCATCCTCGCTTCTGAGTCCTGCTCTGGGTC
CTGTGGAGACTGAATATCCTGTCTGTAGTTTTTAATCCTTGAAGAGATTTTTCATGAATAGAACTTTCCT
TATAATTTAGCAACACTGTCCTTGAAAACCCCCACAACTATTTACATAACAGAAGCTATTGTTTGAAGTG
CAAAACAGGTCAGAATTTGGTTCCCAGAGATTAATCACTGCAGTCTATTTTGTATTATCATAATAATTTC
ATTTATTTTGATACAATTTGTTTTCAGAATCAACCCCAGCTTCTTTGCACAAGTGACAAATCCATTTGTT
TCTGGTAGAATGGGTAATGTGATTAATGACCTTGCAACAGGATTTCTTTAAAAAGGGGGAACTTTTTTTT
TTTCATTTTTAATTCACAGTAAACCAGCTGAGTCTGTTAAGTGTGTAACTGTTCTGAACTTGTAAGCCAT
GGGTAAGATTTTGAAATACCCCCTCCCAATCTTTTGCGGGGTTTCTGGGTATTAATATTAGGCTTTCTCC
AAGAATCTGATGATACTAGTCTCCAGGTGTAAAGTGGACTTGTTGGATTCCCGCATTAAAAAGAACGGGG
CCCCAGTCTTTGCCATGGCCCCATCATGTTTATTCCGGCTGGATGTTCTCATCAAACCGAGGTCATGCGA
AATAAATAAGGTCATGCCTAGAAGGATATTGTCCCCGCACAAGAACCTTCGAGTGAACTCGTGACTACTG
CCTCCTGGTCTTCTGTGTGGGCATCCCCTTCTTTCTTGCAGCATCCAGGACCCACTTCTGTCCCTGCTGG
TCTGTTTCTTTCTTTCTTTCTTTCTTTCTTTCTTTCTTTCTTGTTTTCTTCCGTTTTTCCCCTTGAGTTC
TCTGGGGTTGGGCCTGGGATTTTGGGTACGCCTACAGACTGTCCGCCTCTGCAATCGACCGTCGTGCTTC
CCGCGCCAGAACAAGGAAGCCCACGCGAGCCGCGTAGGTGGCTCGCGTGGAAGACCCGGGTTCGAGTCCC
GCTGGGAGAATTCCTCCTAGGCAAGTGGAGTCATCTCGGTCAGGATTTCTCAGCCGGAAGCCGCGCCAAC
ACCTCTCATCGTGGGCGGCAAGTTGTCCCCGGGGCTTCTTTGACCGTGCGGGGCCAGCCGACGCTTTCTC
TGACCGTTTCCGAAGCCCAGTTTCCTTTCCTAAGGAGCCTTGGGGATCCTGCACTCGCGTCTCTGAAACC
CAACCCACGACAGAACCCAGCCGCCTGGGCCAGCTTAGCAATGCGCCCGCGCCCCGCCCTCCGCGTGACG
CGAACGCCGGCGGACCAATCAGAGAGCGCGGCGCGAGCCCCACGCGCCTGTGGCCCCACCCTCCAAGCTT
AAGAAAGGGCGCGCGGGCAGAGCCCGGGCCAGAACGCCGCGCAAAGCGGAGAGCGGGTTTTTGCGACGGC
AGGCGGCGCTTGTGCTGCCGTTTCCGTGCTGCACGCGGTTCCCTCGAGTGCCGCGCTCGGACAGACGTAG
CCGGCCGCGAAGGCGCCCAGACGGCAAACCAGCGACCCATGCTGAAGTGAGCACACAGGTCAGCGAGGAT
ATCAAGATCTGGCCTCGGCGGCCAAGCTTGGCAATCCGGTACTGTTGGTAAAGCCACCATGGAAGATGCC
AAAAACATTAAGAAGGGCCCAGCGCCATTCTACCCACTCGAAGACGGGACCGCCGGCGAGCAGCTGCACA
AAGCCATGAAGCGCTACGCCCTGGTGCCCGGCACCATCGCCTTTACCGACGCACATATCGAGGTGGACAT
TACCTACGCCGAGTACTTCGAGATGAGCGTTCGGCTGGCAGAAGCTATGAAGCGCTATGGGCTGAATACA
AACCATCGGATCGTGGTGTGCAGCGAGAATAGCTTGCAGTTCTTCATGCCCGTGTTGGGTGCCCTGTTCA
TCGGTGTGGCTGTGGCCCCAGCTAACGACATCTACAACGAGCGCGAGCTGCTGAACAGCATGGGCATCAG
CCAGCCCACCGTCGTATTCGTGAGCAAGAAAGGGCTGCAAAAGATCCTCAACGTGCAAAAGAAGCTACCG
ATCATACAAAAGATCATCATCATGGATAGCAAGACCGACTACCAGGGCTTCCAAAGCATGTACACCTTCG
TGACTTCCCATTTGCCACCCGGCTTCAACGAGTACGACTTCGTGCCCGAGAGCTTCGACCGGGACAAAAC
CATCGCCCTGATCATGAACAGTAGTGGCAGTACCGGATTGCCCAAGGGCGTAGCCCTACCGCACCGCACC
GCTTGTGTCCGATTCAGTCATGCCCGCGACCCCATCTTCGGCAACCAGATCATCCCCGACACCGCTATCC
TCAGCGTGGTGCCATTTCACCACGGCTTCGGCATGTTCACCACGCTGGGCTACTTGATCTGCGGCTTTCG
GGTCGTGCTCATGTACCGCTTCGAGGAGGAGCTATTCTTGCGCAGCTTGCAAGACTATAAGATTCAATCT
GCCCTGCTGGTGCCCACACTATTTAGCTTCTTCGCTAAGAGCACTCTCATCGACAAGTACGACCTAAGCA
ACTTGCACGAGATCGCCAGCGGCGGGGCGCCGCTCAGCAAGGAGGTAGGTGAGGCCGTGGCCAAACGCTT
CCACCTACCAGGCATCCGCCAGGGCTACGGCCTGACAGAAACAACCAGCGCCATTCTGATCACCCCCGAA
GGGGACGACAAGCCTGGCGCAGTAGGCAAGGTGGTGCCCTTCTTCGAGGCTAAGGTGGTGGACTTGGACA
CCGGTAAGACACTGGGTGTGAACCAGCGCGGCGAGCTGTGCGTCCGTGGCCCCATGATCATGAGCGGCTA
CGTTAACAACCCCGAGGCTACAAACGCTCTCATCGACAAGGACGGCTGGCTGCACAGCGGCGACATCGCC
TACTGGGACGA
